Addgene plasmid #110239: pAW8_tdTomato
Purpose: (Empty Backbone) Cre/Lox C-terminal tagging construct encoding red fluorescent protein tdTomato
Depositing lab: Tony Carr. Depositing organization: University of Sussex. Publication: Gene tagging and gene replacement using recombinase-mediated cassette exchange in Schizosaccharomyces pombe. Watson AT1, Garcia V, Bone N, Carr AM, Armstrong J.. Gene. 2008 Jan 15;407(1-2):63-74 10.1016/j.gene.2007.09.024 PubMed 18054176.
Backbone
  Vector backbone: pUC19
  Vector type: Cre/Lox
Growth in bacteria
  Bacterial resistance: Ampicillin, 100 μg/mL
  Growth temperature: 37°C
  Growth strain: DH5alpha
  Copy number: High Copy
Gene/Insert
  Gene/Insert name: None
Terms and licenses: Academic/Nonprofit Terms; Industry Terms: Not Available to Industry
How to cite: pAW8_tdTomato was a gift from Tony Carr (Addgene plasmid # 110239 ; http://n2t.net/addgene:110239 ; RRID:Addgene_110239)
