[The description below was written by a language model from this plasmid's Addgene catalogue record and pLannotate feature annotations shown in this document.]
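Description:
pAW8_tdTomato is an 11.3 kb Cre/Lox shuttle plasmid for recombinase-mediated cassette exchange (RMCE) in the fission yeast Schizosaccharomyces pombe, catalogued as an empty backbone for C-terminal tagging with the red fluorescent protein tdTomato. The catalogue gives pUC19 as the backbone. In E. coli the plasmid is maintained at high copy through the ColE1/pUC origin and selected with ampicillin via the bla gene. Remnants of the lac promoter/operator region, lacZα, lacI, bom and rop appear as leftover cloning-vector sequence. For replication in fission yeast it carries the S. pombe ars1 autonomously replicating sequence. The S. cerevisiae LEU2 gene, with its own promoter, serves as an auxotrophic marker of the kind commonly used to complement leucine auxotrophy in S. pombe.

The exchangeable payload begins with a loxP site, followed directly by the tdTomato coding sequence, the S. cerevisiae ADH1 terminator and a kanMX marker for drug selection in yeast. Only one lox site is annotated. RMCE normally relies on a second, heterologous lox variant at the other end of the cassette, but the feature table does not identify one, so its presence cannot be confirmed from this record. Elsewhere on the plasmid, Cre recombinase is expressed from the strong, thiamine-repressible nmt1 promoter, so the plasmid supplies both the recombinase and the donor cassette. In the intended use, the plasmid is introduced into a strain whose target locus has already been fitted with compatible lox sites. Cre then swaps the cassette into the chromosome, fusing tdTomato to the C-terminus of the gene of interest for live-cell localisation studies. Short annotated fragments of NFS1 and hus5 are probably sequence flanking the LEU2 and ars1 elements rather than functional genes.
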