Features (pLannotate 1.2.2; 23 found; start..end, strand, type, name):
    103..243     -  CDS            NFS1 (fragment): NFS1_YEAST - Also known as SPL1 From Saccharomyces cerevisiae (strain ATCC 204508 / S288c) (Baker's yeast).
    349..414     -  CDS            hus5 (fragment): UBC9_SCHPO - Also known as ubc9. Experimental evidence at protein level: Swiss-Prot protein existence level 1. Catalyzes the covalent attachment of ubiquitin-like protein SUMO/Smt3 to other proteins. Required for efficient recovery from DNA damage or S-phase arrest and normal mitosis. This may be as part of a checkpoint independent recovery process. From Schizosaccharomyces pombe (strain 972 / ATCC 24843) (Fission yeast).
    575..1356    +  rep_origin     ars1: Schizosaccharomyces pombe autonomously replicating sequence ars1
   1435..1484    -  misc_feature   bom (fragment): basis of mobility region from pBR322
   1586..1621    -  CDS            rop (fragment): Rop protein, which maintains plasmids at low copy number; rop
   1716..1820    +  promoter       AmpR promoter: bla
   1821..2681    +  CDS            AmpR: β-lactamase; bla; confers resistance to ampicillin, carbenicillin, and related antibiotics
   2852..3440    +  rep_origin     ori: high-copy-number ColE1/pMB1/pBR322/pUC origin of replication
   3623..3715    +  CDS            lacI (fragment): lac repressor; lacI; The lac repressor binds to the lac operator to inhibit transcription in E. coli. This inhibition can be relieved by adding lactose or isopropyl-β-D-thiogalactopyranoside (IPTG).
   3728..3749    +  protein_bind   CAP binding site: CAP binding activates transcription in the presence of cAMP. E. coli catabolite activator protein
   3764..3794    +  promoter       lac promoter: promoter for the E. coli lac operon
   3798..3820    +  protein_bind   lac operator (fragment): The lac repressor binds to the lac operator to inhibit transcription in E. coli. This inhibition can be relieved by adding lactose or isopropyl-β-D-thiogalactopyranoside (IPTG). lac repressor encoded by lacI
   3874..3907    +  protein_bind   loxP: Cre-mediated recombination occurs in the 8-bp core sequence (GCATACAT). Cre recombinase
   3916..5345    +  CDS            tdTomato (fragment): tandem dimeric (pseudo-monomeric) derivative of DsRed (Shaner et al., 2004) mammalian codon-optimized
   5367..5554    +  terminator     ADH1 terminator: S. cerevisiae ADH1; transcription terminator for the S. cerevisiae alcohol dehydrogenase 1 (ADH1) gene
   5629..6985    +  gene           kanMX: yeast selectable marker conferring kanamycin resistance (Wach et al., 1994)
   7076..7233    +  CDS            lacZα (fragment): LacZα fragment of β-galactosidase; lacZ fragment
   7239..7290    -  misc_feature   bom (fragment): basis of mobility region from pBR322
   7865..8857    -  CDS            Cre: site-specific recombinase Cre is a site-specific recombinase from bacteriophage P1. Recombination occurs at loxP sequences.
   8907..8945    -  CDS            Cre (fragment): site-specific recombinase Cre is a site-specific recombinase from bacteriophage P1. Recombination occurs at loxP sequences.
   8947..9553    -  promoter       nmt1 promoter (fragment): wild-type nmt1 promoter from Schizosaccharomyces pombe, conferring strong thiamine-repressible expression
   9571..9960    +  promoter       LEU2 promoter: S. cerevisiae LEU2
   9991..11082   +  CDS            LEU2: LEU3_YEAST - Experimental evidence at protein level: Swiss-Prot protein existence level 1. Catalyzes the oxidation of 3-carboxy-2-hydroxy-4- methylpentanoate (3-isopropylmalate) to 3-carboxy-4-methyl-2- oxopentanoate. The product decarboxylates to 4-methyl-2 oxopentanoate. From Saccharomyces cerevisiae (strain ATCC 204508 / S288c) (Baker's yeast).
>Addgene plasmid #110239 | pAW8_tdTomato | addgene full sequence | sequence record 245044 | Addgene NGS Result
CAAAAAGTTAGGTGTAACAGAAAATCATGAAACTATGATTTCTAATTTATATATTGGAGGATTTTCTCTA
AAAAAAAAAATACAACAAATAAAAAACACTCAATGACCTGACCATTTGATGGAGTTTAAGTCAATACCTT
CTTGAACCATTTCCCATAATGGTGAAAGTTCCCTCAAGAATTTTACTCTGTCAGAAACGGCCTTAACGAC
GTAGTCGATCCGGACGATGGCCAACCTTCCAATTCATTAAATCGAGTCCTCCATCAGATGATTTACAAGG
TTTTGCATAGAATCCCTAAGTAAGAGAAGTTGTTAGTGATTTCTTCAAGTTTACTAAAATTTACATACAA
ATGGATGATCTCTTCTCCATTGTTTCCTTTCTTCTTGCAAACGCGTTTTACAAAGAGATGACATGCTATT
TTCTGATTATTTTTTTCTATAGTTTTCTATTTTGTACGTCCTTGGGAGTCCGAAATGTAAAATCGGGGTA
TGGTTAGTAGCGGCAGCGTTCATTATGGTATATAAAAGATAAAAAGTAGGGGCAAGCGAGACAGAATGGG
ATACAAGGGCATCGTCTATAATTATAGCTAAAAATTGTATTTTAATTTGTATTTTTTGTAATTTTATTTC
TCATTGTTTTACTTAAAATGAATGCGAATTAGAGAAAACTTCAACGAAATGTCAAAATAAGCTCAGCAAA
ATATACAATTTTAGGGAAAGCGATCAGCAACTTATTCTCCGTTGTAGATTCTTTTTCTTCATAAATTCCA
ACAATGTAACTGCCAATTGATTTTTCTCTAGATGCTAATAAATTGAAACTAATGAATATAATAACACAGG
TTTTGATAAATTGTAAACTCTTACTCAAAAAAAGAATGTTAAAACTAATTTAACCTTTTTATAAAGGCTC
ATGGCGTTAAAGAGGATAGTAAAAATTCTACAATTTTTTAATTTAATGTCACAATTGTCTTGCGAATATA
ATTCTATTAATTTTCGCTAACTGCTGTTTTAGTACTATTACTTTCAATATGCCTTATATGCAACTTTAAT
TCATGAAGAATGCAATATTTTTGCAATCTTTCTTGTACTGAGCGCTTTTTATCATTTAGTACTCATTATT
TAATTTTTCAGTAAAGGGCAATAAATAAATTTGTAGAAGATGCAATGTAATCTCCTCTATCCTTTTGCTC
ATATGTTTATGAGTATACCTAGTCTAGAAAGGCTTGTATTTAAAATATTATTCAATAAAAATTCACAATT
TTTACGACATGTGCTACCATTCACTTAACTTCCTGATTATAAAATTGGTTCGTTTATACTAATTACTTAA
GTACCTTTAACTAAACAAAATGCCTATATATATATTAATTTACAATGAGTGTCAGATAAGTCACTATGTC
CGAGTGGTTAAGGAGTTAGACTCGCCATCGATGGTATGGTGCACTCTCAGTACAATCTGCTCTGATGCCG
CATAGTTAAGCCAGCCCCGACACCCGCCAACACCCGCTGACGCGCCCTGACGGGCTTGTCTGCTCCCGGC
ATCCGCTTACAGACAAGCTGTGACCGTCTCCGGGAGCTGCATGTGTCAGAGGTTTTCACCGTCATCACCG
AAACGCGCGAGACGAAAGGGCCTCGTGATACGCCTATTTTTATAGGTTAATGTCATGATAATAATGGTTT
CTTAGACGTCAGGTGGCACTTTTCGGGGAAATGTGCGCGGAACCCCTATTTGTTTATTTTTCTAAATACA
TTCAAATATGTATCCGCTCATGAGACAATAACCCTGATAAATGCTTCAATAATATTGAAAAAGGAAGAGT
ATGAGTATTCAACATTTCCGTGTCGCCCTTATTCCCTTTTTTGCGGCATTTTGCCTTCCTGTTTTTGCTC
ACCCAGAAACGCTGGTGAAAGTAAAAGATGCTGAAGATCAGTTGGGTGCACGAGTGGGTTACATCGAACT
GGATCTCAACAGCGGTAAGATCCTTGAGAGTTTTCGCCCCGAAGAACGTTTTCCAATGATGAGCACTTTT
AAAGTTCTGCTATGTGGCGCGGTATTATCCCGTATTGACGCCGGGCAAGAGCAACTCGGTCGCCGCATAC
ACTATTCTCAGAATGACTTGGTTGAGTACTCACCAGTCACAGAAAAGCATCTTACGGATGGCATGACAGT
AAGAGAATTATGCAGTGCTGCCATAACCATGAGTGATAACACTGCGGCCAACTTACTTCTGACAACGATC
GGAGGACCGAAGGAGCTAACCGCTTTTTTGCACAACATGGGGGATCATGTAACTCGCCTTGATCGTTGGG
AACCGGAGCTGAATGAAGCCATACCAAACGACGAGCGTGACACCACGATGCCTGTAGCAATGGCAACAAC
GTTGCGCAAACTATTAACTGGCGAACTACTTACTCTAGCTTCCCGGCAACAATTAATAGACTGGATGGAG
GCGGATAAAGTTGCAGGACCACTTCTGCGCTCGGCCCTTCCGGCTGGCTGGTTTATTGCTGATAAATCTG
GAGCCGGTGAGCGTGGGTCTCGCGGTATCATTGCAGCACTGGGGCCAGATGGTAAGCCCTCCCGTATCGT
AGTTATCTACACGACGGGGAGTCAGGCAACTATGGATGAACGAAATAGACAGATCGCTGAGATAGGTGCC
TCACTGATTAAGCATTGGTAACTGTCAGACCAAGTTTACTCATATATACTTTAGATTGATTTAAAACTTC
ATTTTTAATTTAAAAGGATCTAGGTGAAGATCCTTTTTGATAATCTCATGACCAAAATCCCTTAACGTGA
GTTTTCGTTCCACTGAGCGTCAGACCCCGTAGAAAAGATCAAAGGATCTTCTTGAGATCCTTTTTTTCTG
CGCGTAATCTGCTGCTTGCAAACAAAAAAACCACCGCTACCAGCGGTGGTTTGTTTGCCGGATCAAGAGC
TACCAACTCTTTTTCCGAAGGTAACTGGCTTCAGCAGAGCGCAGATACCAAATACTGTTCTTCTAGTGTA
GCCGTAGTTAGGCCACCACTTCAAGAACTCTGTAGCACCGCCTACATACCTCGCTCTGCTAATCCTGTTA
CCAGTGGCTGCTGCCAGTGGCGATAAGTCGTGTCTTACCGGGTTGGACTCAAGACGATAGTTACCGGATA
AGGCGCAGCGGTCGGGCTGAACGGGGGGTTCGTGCACACAGCCCAGCTTGGAGCGAACGACCTACACCGA
ACTGAGATACCTACAGCGTGAGCTATGAGAAAGCGCCACGCTTCCCGAAGGGAGAAAGGCGGACAGGTAT
CCGGTAAGCGGCAGGGTCGGAACAGGAGAGCGCACGAGGGAGCTTCCAGGGGGAAACGCCTGGTATCTTT
ATAGTCCTGTCGGGTTTCGCCACCTCTGACTTGAGCGTCGATTTTTGTGATGCTCGTCAGGGGGGCGGAG
CCTATGGAAAAACGCCAGCAACGCGGCCTTTTTACGGTTCCTGGCCTTTTGCTGGCCTTTTGCTCACATG
TTCTTTCCTGCGTTATCCCCTGATTCTGTGGATAACCGTATTACCGCCTTTGAGTGAGCTGATACCGCTC
GCCGCAGCCGAACGACCGAGCGCAGCGAGTCAGTGAGCGAGGAAGCGGAAGAGCGCCCAATACGCAAACC
GCCTCTCCCCGCGCGTTGGCCGATTCATTAATGCAGCTGGCACGACAGGTTTCCCGACTGGAAAGCGGGC
AGTGAGCGCAACGCAATTAATGTGAGTTAGCTCACTCATTAGGCACCCCAGGCTTTACACTTTATGCTTC
CGGCTCGTATGTTGTGTGGAATTGTGAGCGGATAACAATTTCACACAGGAAACAGCTATGACCATGATTA
CGCCAAGCTTGCATGGCGGCCGCATAACTTCGTATAGCATACATTATACGAAGTTATGCATGCTTATGGT
GAGCAAGGGCGAGGAGGTCATCAAAGAGTTCATGCGCTTCAAGGTGCGCATGGAGGGCTCCATGAACGGC
CACGAGTTCGAGATCGAGGGCGAGGGCGAGGGCCGCCCCTACGAGGGCACCCAGACCGCCAAGCTGAAGG
TGACCAAGGGCGGCCCCCTGCCCTTCGCCTGGGACATCCTGTCCCCCCAGTTCATGTACGGCTCCAAGGC
GTACGTGAAGCACCCCGCCGACATCCCCGATTACAAGAAGCTGTCCTTCCCCGAGGGCTTCAAGTGGGAG
CGCGTGATGAACTTCGAGGACGGCGGTCTGGTGACCGTGACCCAGGACTCCTCCCTGCAGGACGGCACGC
TGATCTACAAGGTGAAGATGCGCGGCACCAACTTCCCCCCCGACGGCCCCGTAATGCAGAAGAAGACCAT
GGGCTGGGAGGCCTCCACCGAGCGCCTGTACCCCCGCGACGGCGTGCTGAAGGGCGAGATCCACCAGGCC
CTGAAGCTGAAGGACGGCGGCCACTACCTGGTGGAGTTCAAGACCATCTACATGGCCAAGAAGCCCGTGC
AACTGCCCGGCTACTACTACGTGGACACCAAGCTGGACATCACCTCCCACAACGAGGACTACACCATCGT
GGAACAGTACGAGCGCTCCGAGGGCCGCCACCACCTGTTCCTGGGGCATGGCACCGGCAGCACCGGCAGC
GGCAGCTCCGGCACCGCCTCCTCCGAGGACAACAACATGGCCGTCATCAAAGAGTTCATGCGCTTCAAGG
TGCGCATGGAGGGCTCCATGAACGGCCACGAGTTCGAGATCGAGGGCGAGGGCGAGGGCCGCCCCTACGA
GGGCACCCAGACCGCCAAGCTGAAGGTGACCAAGGGCGGCCCCCTGCCCTTCGCCTGGGACATCCTGTCC
CCCCAGTTCATGTACGGCTCCAAGGCGTACGTGAAGCACCCCGCCGACATCCCCGATTACAAGAAGCTGT
CCTTCCCCGAGGGCTTCAAGTGGGAGCGCGTGATGAACTTCGAGGACGGCGGTCTGGTGACCGTGACCCA
GGACTCCTCCCTGCAGGACGGCACGCTGATCTACAAGGTGAAGATGCGCGGCACCAACTTCCCCCCCGAC
GGCCCCGTAATGCAGAAGAAGACCATGGGCTGGGAGGCCTCCACCGAGCGCCTGTACCCCCGCGACGGCG
TGCTGAAGGGCGAGATCCACCAGGCCCTGAAGCTGAAGGACGGCGGCCGCTACCTGGTGGAGTTCAAGAC
CATCTACATGGCCAAGAAGCCCGTGCAACTGCCCGGCTACTACTACGTGGACACCAAGCTGGACATCACC
TCCCACAACGAGGACTACACCATCGTGGAACAGTACGAGCGCTCCGAGGGCCGCCACCACCTGTTCCTGT
ACGGCATGGACGAGCTGTACAAGTAAGGCGCGCCACTTCTAAATAAGCGAATTTCTTATGATTTATGATT
TTTATTATTAAATAAGTTATAAAAAAAATAAGTGTATACAAATTTTAAAGTGACTCTTAGGTTTTAAAAC
GAAAATTCTTATTCTTGAGTAACTCTTTCCTGTAGGTCAGGTTGCTTTCTCAGGTATAGTATGAGGTCGC
TCTTATTGACCACACCTCTACCGGCAGATCCGCTAGGGATAACAGGGTAATATAGATCTGTTTAGCTTGC
CTCGTCCCCGCCGGGTCACCCGGCCAGCGACATGGAGGCCCAGAATACCCTCCTTGACAGTCTTGACGTG
CGCAGCTCAGGGGCATGATGTGACTGTCGCCCGTACATTTAGCCCATACATCCCCATGTATAATCATTTG
CATCCATACATTTTGATGGCCGCACGGCGCGAAGCAAAAATTACGGCTCCTCGCTGCAGACCTGCGAGCA
GGGAAACGCTCCCCTCACAGACGCGTTGAATTGTCCCCACGCCGCGCCCCTGTAGAGAAATATAAAAGGT
TAGGATTTGCCACTGAGGTTCTTCTTTCATATACTTCCTTTTAAAATCTTGCTAGGATACAGTTCTCACA
TCACATCCGAACATAAACAACCATGGGTAAGGAAAAGACTCACGTTTCGAGGCCGCGATTAAATTCCAAC
ATGGATGCTGATTTATATGGGTATAAATGGGCTCGCGATAATGTCGGGCAATCAGGTGCGACAATCTATC
GATTGTATGGGAAGCCCGATGCGCCAGAGTTGTTTCTGAAACATGGCAAAGGTAGCGTTGCCAATGATGT
TACAGATGAGATGGTCAGACTAAACTGGCTGACGGAATTTATGCCTCTTCCGACCATCAAGCATTTTATC
CGTACTCCTGATGATGCATGGTTACTCACCACTGCGATCCCCGGCAAAACAGCATTCCAGGTATTAGAAG
AATATCCTGATTCAGGTGAAAATATTGTTGATGCGCTGGCAGTGTTCCTGCGCCGGTTGCATTCGATTCC
TGTTTGTAATTGTCCTTTTAACAGCGATCGCGTATTTCGTCTCGCTCAGGCGCAATCACGAATGAATAAC
GGTTTGGTTGATGCGAGTGATTTTGATGACGAGCGTAATGGCTGGCCTGTTGAACAAGTCTGGAAAGAAA
TGCATAAGCTTTTGCCATTCTCACCGGATTCAGTCGTCACTCATGGTGATTTCTCACTTGATAACCTTAT
TTTTGACGAGGGGAAATTAATAGGTTGTATTGATGTTGGACGAGTCGGAATCGCAGACCGATACCAGGAT
CTTGCCATCCTATGGAACTGCCTCGGTGAGTTTTCTCCTTCATTACAGAAACGGCTTTTTCAAAAATATG
GTATTGATAATCCTGATATGAATAAATTGCAGTTTCATTTGATGCTCGATGAGTTTTTCTAATCAGTACT
GACAATAAAAAGATTCTTGTTTTCAAGAACTTGTCATTTGTATAGTTTTTTTATATTGTAGTTGTTCTAT
TTTAATCAAATGTTAGCGTGATTTATATTTTTTTTCGCCTCGACATCATCTGCCCAGATGCGAAGTTAAG
TGCGCAGAAAGTAATATCATGCGTCAATCGTATGTGAATGCTGGTCGCTATACTGCTGTCGATTCGATAC
TAACGCCGCCATCCAGTCGACGAACTAGTATAACTTCGTATATGGTATTATATACGAAGTTATGCGGCCG
CGCGAATTCACTGGCCGTCGTTTTACAACGTCGTGACTGGGAAAACCCTGGCGTTACCCAACTTAATCGC
CTTGCAGCACATCCCCCTTTCGCCAGCTGGCGTAATAGCGAAGAGGCCCGCACCGATCGCCCTTCCCAAC
AGTTGCGCAGCCTGAATGGCGAATGGCGCCTGATGCGGTATTTTCTCCTTACGCATCTGTGCGGTATTTC
ACACCGCATACCATCGTCCGGATCAATGAAGTAGATGAGTTTACTACCTGTATATACTTTTTTTTTTGTC
AAAGTCACTTTTATGGCATTTCCATGTTGAAGGATTAGCCACAGCACTAAATTTTCAGCGTATGATTGCT
TTTAAATATTTAATTTTCATCGTTTTTTAATTAATATTCAAAACGATTTAATGCCTTCTACATCTGAAGT
CAAGCTCATAGACTCGGGTTGGGTAGCTAAAACTACATCTAACACGAAGGGGTATAGCCTTCTTAAAGTA
TACTCATGTATAAACGTTTTGGGTTCATATTTTTGGGCCACGTGGTTTATAAAAATTCTTAACTACACCA
CTCGGTATCCCGCACCCGTCTACGTTTCTACGATTTCGAGCTAATATTGAGTAAAGTGATTAGCAAAAAA
AATAAAAGTACTCGTTGTCGGAGATCAAGAATTTTTCTATTATCTCATCTAAACCACTTTCTAAAAGCGA
AAAACAAAATCGTAATATGCAGCTTGAATGGGCTTCCATAGTTTGAAAGAAAAACCCTAGCAGTACTGGC
AAGGGAGACATTCCTTTTACCTGGCTAATCGCCATCTTCCAGCAGGCGCACCATTGCCCCTGTTTCACTA
TCCAGGTTACGGATATAGTTCATGACAATATTTACATTGGTCCAGCCACCAGCTTGCATGATCTCCGGTA
TTGAAACTCCAGCGCGGGCCATATCTCGCGCGGCTCCGACACGGGCACTGTGTCCAGACCAGGCCAGGTA
TCTCTGACCAGAGTCATCCTTAGCGCCGTAAATCAATCGATGAGTTGCTTCAAAAATCCCTTCCAGGGCG
CGAGTTGATAGCTGGCTGGTGGCAGATGGCGCGGCAACACCATTTTTTCTGACCCGGCAAAACAGGTAGT
TATTCGGATCATCAGCTACACCAGAGACGGAAATCCATCGCTCGACCAGTTTAGTTACCCCCAGGCTAAG
TGCCTTCTCTACACCTGCGGTGCTAACCAGCGTTTTCGTTCTGCCAATATGGATTAACATTCTCCCACCG
TCAGTACGTGAGATATCTTTAACCCTGATCCTGGCAATTTCGGCTATACGTAACAGGGTGTTATAAGCAA
TCCCCAGAAATGCCAGATTACGTATATCCTGGCAGCGATCGCTATTTTCCATGAGTGAACGAACCTGGTC
GAAATCAGTGCGTTCGAACGCTAGAGCCTGTTTTGCACGTTCACCGGCATCAACGTTTTCTTTTCGGATC
CGCCGCATAACCAGTGAAACAGCATTGCTGTCACTTGGTCGTGGCAGCCCGGACCGACGATGAAGCATGT
TTAGCTGGCCCAAATGTTGCTGGATAGTTTTTACTGCCAGACCGCGCGCCTGAAGATATAGAAGATAATC
GCGAACATCTTCAGGTTCTGCGGGAAACCATTTCCGGTTATTCAACTTGCACCATGCCGCCCACGACCGG
CAAACGGACAGAAGCATTTTCCAGGTATGCTCAGAAAACGCCTGGCGATCCCTGAACATGTCCATCAGGT
TCTTGCGAACCTCATCACTCGTTGCATCGACCGGTAACTTTTAGATTAACATTTGTTTAAATATGAAATT
AGGCAATGTAACATACTGCAGGCAAATTTTGGTGTACGGTAAGTAAATTGGACATATGATTTAACAAAGC
GACTATAAGTCAGAAAGTGAGAATGAGATTGAAATAATTAATTCAACTTATTCAATTGATGATATGCCAG
GATTCCTCTTCCTTTATCTTCAATGTTTCGATTAACAGGTCCATTATCCGGTTTTTAGTTTCGCTGCACA
TTGCCGAATGACAATCGGATTCCTTTAAGCTTTGCTTTTGCCCTGTTTTCTCTCCCCAGTAATCGTTGGG
TGACTGAACCATCCAGTAGCCGAGAGTTACGTTTTTCCTGATTTAATAAATATCCATATCTATTTGTCTC
GTGGTGTTTTACAGCAACTAACCGAAATTACTATTTTGCATCATCCAACCATAAAGAGACAACAATAATT
CTAGAAAACATATAACAAGTGTTTTTTTCTATTTACGTCTCATACGCAAAGTCCACTTTACCATGTTTTG
GAAACTTGTACCCAACCATTCATTTTTCGATTTTGTAATGAGGCTCTTTTCTTCTAACAATCATTGAGGT
CATTATCATGTGTCCTCACCTATTGTTTAAATTGAGGCTTGCGCTATTCCCAAAATTGTGGGTATTATTT
TCATATATCAGTATCTGCAATTTCGGTTCAACTCCGGAAGCTCGGTACCCAACTGTGGGAATACTCAGGT
ATCGTAAGATGCAAGAGTTCGAATCTCTTAGCAACCATTATTTTTTTTCTCTCAACATAACGAGAACACA
CAGGGGCGCTATCGCACAGAATCAAATTCGATGACTGGAAATTTTTTGTTAATTTCAGAGGTCGCCTGAC
GCATATACCTTTTTCAACTGAAAAATTGGGAGAAAAAGGAAAGGTGAGAGCGCCGGAACCGGCTTTTCAT
ATAGAATAGAGAAGCGTTCATGACTAAATGCTTGCATCACAATACTTGAAGTTGACAATATTATTTAAGG
ACCTATTGTTTTTTCCAATAGGTGGTTAGCAATCGTCTTACTTTCTAACTTTTCTTACCTTTTACATTTC
AGCAATATATATATATATATATATATATATTTCAAGGATATACCATTGTAATGTCTGCCCCTAAGAAGAT
CGTCGTTTTGCCAGGTGACCACGTTGGTCAAGAAATCACAGCCGAAGCCATTAAGGTTCTTAAAGCTATT
TCTGATGTTCGTTCCAATGTCAAGTTCGATTTCGAAAATCATTTAATTGGTGGTGCTGCTATCGATGCTA
CAGGTGTTCCACTTCCAGATGAGGCGCTGGAAGCCTCCAAGAAGGCTGATGCCGTTTTGTTAGGTGCTGT
GGGTGGTCCTAAATGGGGTACCGGTAGTGTTAGACCTGAACAAGGTTTACTAAAAATCCGTAAAGAACTT
CAATTGTACGCCAACTTAAGACCATGTAACTTTGCATCCGACTCTCTTTTAGACTTATCTCCAATCAAGC
CACAATTTGCTAAAGGTACTGACTTCGTTGTTGTTAGAGAATTAGTGGGAGGTATTTACTTTGGTAAGAG
AAAGGAAGACGATGGTGATGGTGTCGCTTGGGATAGTGAACAATACACCGTTCCAGAAGTGCAAAGAATC
ACAAGAATGGCCGCTTTCATGGCCCTACAACATGAGCCACCATTGCCTATTTGGTCCTTGGATAAAGCTA
ATGTTTTGGCCTCTTCAAGATTATGGAGAAAAACTGTGGAGGAAACCATCAAGAACGAATTTCCTACATT
GAAAGTTCAACATCAATTGATTGATTCTGCCGCCATGATCCTAGTTAAGAACCCAACCCACCTAAATGGT
ATTATAATCACCAGCAACATGTTTGGTGATATCATCTCCGATGAAGCCTCCGTTATCCCAGGCTCCTTGG
GTTTGTTGCCATCTGCGTCCTTGGCCTCTTTGCCAGACAAGAACACCGCATTTGGTTTGTACGAACCATG
CCATGGTTCCGCTCCAGATTTGCCAAAGAATAAGGTCAACCCTATCGCCACTATCTTGTCTGCTGCAATG
ATGTTGAAATTGTCATTGAACTTGCCTGAAGAAGGTAAAGCCATTGAAGATGCAGTTAAAAAGGTTTTGG
ATGCAGGTATCAGAACTGGTGATTTAGGTGGTTCCAACAGTACCACCGAAGTCGGTGATGCTGTCGCCGA
AGAAGTTAAGAAAATCCTTGCTTAAAAAGATTCTCTTTTTTTGTGATATTTGTACATAAACTTTATAAAT
GAAATTCATAATAGAAACGACACGAAATTACAAAATGGAATATGTTCATAGGGTAGACGAAACTATATAC
GCAATCTACATACATTTATCAAGAAGGAGAAAAAGGAGGATGTAAAGGAATACAGGTAAGCAAATTGATA
CTAATGGCTCAACGTGATAAGGAAAAAGAATTGCACTTTAACATTAATATTGACAAGGAGGAGGGCATCA
CA
